Addgene plasmid #167338: pCDH_CMV_HMGB_ctail_mKate2_CLEAVAGE
Purpose: Expresses mKate2 fused to TFAM HMGB+C-tail mutant in mammalian cells
Depositing lab: Tom Misteli. Depositing organization: National Cancer Institute (NCI). Publication: Self-assembly of multi-component mitochondrial nucleoids via phase separation. Feric M, Demarest TG, Tian J, Croteau DL, Bohr VA, Misteli T. EMBO J. 2021 Mar 15;40(6):e107165. doi: 10.15252/embj.2020107165. Epub 2021 Feb 23. PubMed 33619770.
Backbone
  Vector backbone: pCDH-CMV-MCS
  Backbone manufacturer: Addgene
  Backbone size w/o insert (bp): 6227
  Total vector size (bp): 7335
  Vector type: Mammalian Expression, Lentiviral
Growth in bacteria
  Bacterial resistance: Ampicillin, 100 μg/mL
  Growth temperature: 37°C
  Growth strain: NEB Stable
  Copy number: High Copy
Gene/Insert
  Gene/Insert name: TFAM (alt name: Mitochondrial transcription factor A)
  Species: H. sapiens (human)
  Insert size (bp): 1224
  Mutation: Truncation mutant containing MTS (1-42) as well as HMGB and C-tail domains (153-246). This mutant lacks the HMGA and linker domains. An amino acid (S) was added at position 43 to restore the mitochondrial cleavage site.
  GenBank ID: NM_003201.3
  Entrez Gene: TFAM (a.k.a. MTDPS15, MTTF1, MTTFA, TCF6, TCF6L1, TCF6L2, TCF6L3)
  Promoter: CMV
  Tag / fusion protein: mKate2 (C terminal on insert)
  Cloning method: Restriction Enzyme; 5′ cloning site Xba (unknown if destroyed); 3′ cloning site EcoRI (unknown if destroyed)
  Sequencing primers: 5′ CGCAAATGGGCGGTAGGCGTG; 3′ CATAGCGTAAAAGGAGCAACA
Resource information
  A portion of this plasmid was derived from a plasmid made by: Applied Biological Materials Inc. (abm)
Terms and licenses: Academic/Nonprofit Terms; Industry Terms: Not Available to Industry
Depositor comments: The mKate2 gene was initially obtained from the commercially available plasmid: pLenti-GIII-CMV-TFAM-RFP-2A-Puro. Please visit https://www.biorxiv.org/content/10.1101/822858v4 for BioRxiv preprint
How to cite: pCDH_CMV_HMGB_ctail_mKate2_CLEAVAGE was a gift from Tom Misteli (Addgene plasmid # 167338 ; http://n2t.net/addgene:167338 ; RRID:Addgene_167338)
