[The description below was written by a language model from this plasmid's Addgene catalogue record and pLannotate feature annotations shown in this document.]
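Description:
pCDH_CMV_HMGB_ctail_mKate2_CLEAVAGE is a lentiviral transfer and mammalian expression plasmid built on the pCDH-CMV-MCS backbone. It is propagated in E. coli through a high-copy ColE1/pUC-type origin with ampicillin selection (AmpR). The catalogue lists a total size of about 7.3 kb, in line with the 7,354 nt sequenced record. The viral portion has a third-generation-style layout. An RSV promoter sits just upstream of a truncated HIV-1 5' LTR and drives genomic RNA production in packaging cells. It is followed by the Ψ packaging signal with a gag fragment, the Rev response element for Rev-dependent nuclear export, and the cPPT/CTS. Downstream of the payload lie a WPRE, which enhances transcript expression, a second truncated LTR, and an SV40 poly(A) signal and SV40 origin. No mammalian selection marker is annotated, so transduced or transfected cells would be identified by fluorescence.

The payload is a CMV enhancer/promoter-driven human TFAM (mitochondrial transcription factor A) truncation fused at its C terminus to the monomeric far-red fluorescent protein mKate2. The mutant retains the mitochondrial targeting sequence (residues 1–42) joined to the HMGB and C-tail domains (residues 153–246), and it lacks the HMGA and linker domains. A serine was added at position 43 to restore the mitochondrial presequence cleavage site, hence "CLEAVAGE" in the name. The mKate2 coding sequence was taken from a commercial lentiviral TFAM-RFP plasmid. The construct serves to express and image this domain-deletion variant in mammalian cells. It was deposited with a study of mitochondrial nucleoid self-assembly by phase separation, where such truncations would help test how individual TFAM domains contribute.
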