Features (pLannotate 1.2.2; 26 found; start..end, strand, type, name):
      1..181     +  LTR            5' LTR (truncated): truncated 5' long terminal repeat (LTR) from HIV-1
    228..353     +  misc_feature   HIV-1 Ψ: packaging signal of human immunodeficiency virus type 1
    337..675     +  CDS            HIV-1 gag (fragment): gag protein from human immunodeficiency virus 1; gag
    846..1079    +  misc_feature   RRE: The Rev response element (RRE) of HIV-1 allows for Rev-dependent mRNA export from the nucleus to the cytoplasm.
   1456..1556    +  CDS            Rev (fragment): human immunodeficiency virus 1 (HIV-1) Rev protein; rev; enhances nuclear export of unspliced and incompletely spliced viral mRNAs
   1575..1691    +  misc_feature   cPPT/CTS: central polypurine tract and central termination sequence of HIV-1
   1704..1780    +  enhancer       CMV enhancer (fragment): human cytomegalovirus immediate early enhancer
   1781..1984    +  promoter       CMV promoter: human cytomegalovirus (CMV) immediate early promoter
   2055..2465    +  CDS            TFAM (fragment): TFAM_HUMAN - Also known as TCF6, TCF6L2. Experimental evidence at protein level: Swiss-Prot protein existence level 1. Binds to the mitochondrial light strand promoter and functions in mitochondrial transcription regulation (PubMed:29445193, PubMed:32183942). Component of the mitochondrial transcription initiation complex, composed at least of TFB2M, TFAM and POLRMT that is required for basal transcription of mitochondrial DNA (PubMed:29149603). In this complex, TFAM recruits POLRMT to a specific promoter whereas TFB2M induces structural changes in POLRMT to enable promoter opening and trappin
   2490..3188    +  CDS            mKate2: monomeric far-red fluorescent protein (Shcherbo et al., 2009) mammalian codon-optimized
   3201..3789    +  misc_feature   WPRE: woodchuck hepatitis virus posttranscriptional regulatory element
   3784..3891    +  CDS            nef (fragment): NEF_SIVS4 - Experimental evidence at protein level: Swiss-Prot protein existence level 1. Interferes with TCR signaling from the cell membrane. Interacts with CD247/TCRZ (TCR zeta chain) and exert potent down- regulation of cell surface TCR/CD3 complexes. From Simian immunodeficiency virus (isolate F236/smH4) (SIV-sm) (Simian immunodeficiency virus sooty mangabey monkey).
   3916..4096    +  LTR            5' LTR (truncated): truncated 5' long terminal repeat (LTR) from HIV-1
   4168..4289    +  polyA_signal   SV40 poly(A) signal: SV40 polyadenylation signal
   4329..4464    +  rep_origin     SV40 ori: SV40 origin of replication
   4521..4537    -  protein_bind   lac operator: The lac repressor binds to the lac operator to inhibit transcription in E. coli. This inhibition can be relieved by adding lactose or isopropyl-β-D-thiogalactopyranoside (IPTG). lac repressor encoded by lacI
   4545..4575    -  promoter       lac promoter: promoter for the E. coli lac operon
   4590..4611    -  protein_bind   CAP binding site: CAP binding activates transcription in the presence of cAMP. E. coli catabolite activator protein
   4624..4716    -  CDS            lacI (fragment): lac repressor; lacI; The lac repressor binds to the lac operator to inhibit transcription in E. coli. This inhibition can be relieved by adding lactose or isopropyl-β-D-thiogalactopyranoside (IPTG).
   4899..5487    -  rep_origin     ori: high-copy-number ColE1/pMB1/pBR322/pUC origin of replication
   5658..6518    -  CDS            AmpR: β-lactamase; bla; confers resistance to ampicillin, carbenicillin, and related antibiotics
   6519..6623    -  promoter       AmpR promoter: bla
   6718..6753    +  CDS            rop (fragment): Rop protein, which maintains plasmids at low copy number; rop
   6855..6954    +  misc_feature   bom (fragment): basis of mobility region from pBR322
   6960..7114    -  CDS            lacZα (fragment): LacZα fragment of β-galactosidase; lacZ fragment
   7128..7354    +  promoter       RSV promoter: Rous sarcoma virus enhancer/promoter
>Addgene plasmid #167338 | pCDH_CMV_HMGB_ctail_mKate2_CLEAVAGE | addgene full sequence | sequence record 329882 | Addgene NGS Result
GGGTCTCTCTGGTTAGACCAGATCTGAGCCTGGGAGCTCTCTGGCTAACTAGGGAACCCACTGCTTAAGC
CTCAATAAAGCTTGCCTTGAGTGCTTCAAGTAGTGTGTGCCCGTCTGTTGTGTGACTCTGGTAACTAGAG
ATCCCTCAGACCCTTTTAGTCAGTGTGGAAAATCTCTAGCAGTGGCGCCCGAACAGGGACTTGAAAGCGA
AAGGGAAACCAGAGGAGCTCTCTCGACGCAGGACTCGGCTTGCTGAAGCGCGCACGGCAAGAGGCGAGGG
GCGGCGACTGGTGAGTACGCCAAAAATTTTGACTAGCGGAGGCTAGAAGGAGAGAGATGGGTGCGAGAGC
GTCAGTATTAAGCGGGGGAGAATTAGATCGCGATGGGAAAAAATTCGGTTAAGGCCAGGGGGAAAGAAAA
AATATAAATTAAAACATATAGTATGGGCAAGCAGGGAGCTAGAACGATTCGCAGTTAATCCTGGCCTGTT
AGAAACATCAGAAGGCTGTAGACAAATACTGGGACAGCTACAACCATCCCTTCAGACAGGATCAGAAGAA
CTTAGATCATTATATAATACAGTAGCAACCCTCTATTGTGTGCATCAAAGGATAGAGATAAAAGACACCA
AGGAAGCTTTAGACAAGATAGAGGAAGAGCAAAACAAAAGTAAGACCACCGCACAGCAAGCGGCCACTGA
TCTTCAGACCTGGAGGAGGAGATATGAGGGACAATTGGAGAAGTGAATTATATAAATATAAAGTAGTAAA
AATTGAACCATTAGGAGTAGCACCCACCAAGGCAAAGAGAAGAGTGGTGCAGAGAGAAAAAAGAGCAGTG
GGAATAGGAGCTTTGTTCCTTGGGTTCTTGGGAGCAGCAGGAAGCACTATGGGCGCAGCGTCAATGACGC
TGACGGTACAGGCCAGACAATTATTGTCTGGTATAGTGCAGCAGCAGAACAATTTGCTGAGGGCTATTGA
GGCGCAACAGCATCTGTTGCAACTCACAGTCTGGGGCATCAAGCAGCTCCAGGCAAGAATCCTGGCTGTG
GAAAGATACCTAAAGGATCAACAGCTCCTGGGGATTTGGGGTTGCTCTGGAAAACTCATTTGCACCACTG
CTGTGCCTTGGAATGCTAGTTGGAGTAATAAATCTCTGGAACAGATTTGGAATCACACGACCTGGATGGA
GTGGGACAGAGAAATTAACAATTACACAAGCTTAATACACTCCTTAATTGAAGAATCGCAAAACCAGCAA
GAAAAGAATGAACAAGAATTATTGGAATTAGATAAATGGGCAAGTTTGTGGAATTGGTTTAACATAACAA
ATTGGCTGTGGTATATAAAATTATTCATAATGATAGTAGGAGGCTTGGTAGGTTTAAGAATAGTTTTTGC
TGTACTTTCTATAGTGAATAGAGTTAGGCAGGGATATTCACCATTATCGTTTCAGACCCACCTCCCAACC
CCGAGGGGACCCGACAGGCCCGAAGGAATAGAAGAAGAAGGTGGAGAGAGAGACAGAGACAGATCCATTC
GATTAGTGAACGGATCTCGACGGTATCGGTTAACTTTTAAAAGAAAAGGGGGGATTGGGGGGTACAGTGC
AGGGGAAAGAATAGTAGACATAATAGCAACAGACATACAAACTAAAGAATTACAAAAACAAATTACAAAA
TTCAAAATTTTATCGATACTAGTATTATGCCCAGTACATGACCTTATGGGACTTTCCTACTTGGCAGTAC
ATCTACGTATTAGTCATCGCTATTACCATGGTGATGCGGTTTTGGCAGTACATCAATGGGCGTGGATAGC
GGTTTGACTCACGGGGATTTCCAAGTCTCCACCCCATTGACGTCAATGGGAGTTTGTTTTGGCACCAAAA
TCAACGGGACTTTCCAAAATGTCGTAACAACTCCGCCCCATTGACGCAAATGGGCGGTAGGCGTGTACGG
TGGGAGGTTTATATAAGCAGAGCTCGTTTAGTGAACCGTCAGATCGCCTGGAGACGCCATCCACGCTGTT
TTGACCTCCATAGAAGATTCTAGAATGGCGTTTCTCCGAAGCATGTGGGGCGTGCTGAGTGCCCTGGGAA
GGTCTGGAGCAGAGCTGTGCACCGGCTGTGGAAGTCGACTGCGCTCCCCCTTCAGTTTTGTGTATTTACC
GAGGTGGTTTTCAGGAAAACCAAAAAGACCTCGTTCAGCTTATAACGTTTATGTAGCTGAAAGATTCCAA
GAAGCTAAGGGTGATTCACCGCAGGAAAAGCTGAAGACTGTAAAGGAAAACTGGAAAAATCTGTCTGACT
CTGAAAAGGAATTATATATTCAGCATGCTAAAGAGGACGAAACTCGTTATCATAATGAAATGAAGTCTTG
GGAAGAACAAATGATTGAAGTTGGACGAAAGGATCTTCTACGTCGCACAATAAAGAAACAACGAAAATAT
GGTGCTGAGGAGTGTGGAGGAAGTGGTGCTAGCCCCGGGATGGTGAGCGAGCTGATTAAGGAGAACATGC
ACATGAAGCTGTACATGGAGGGCACCGTGAACAACCACCACTTCAAGTGCACATCCGAGGGCGAAGGCAA
GCCCTACGAGGGCACCCAGACCATGAGAATCAAGGCGGTCGAGGGCGGCCCTCTCCCCTTCGCCTTCGAC
ATCCTGGCTACCAGCTTCATGTACGGCAGCAAAACCTTCATCAACCACACCCAGGGCATCCCCGACTTCT
TTAAGCAGTCCTTCCCCGAGGGCTTCACATGGGAGAGAGTCACCACATACGAAGACGGGGGCGTGCTGAC
CGCTACCCAGGACACCAGCCTCCGGGACGGCTGCCTCATCTACAACGTCAAGATCAGAGGGGTGAACTTC
CCATCCAACGGCCCTGTGATGCAGAAGAAAACACTCGGCTGGGAGGCCTCCACCGAGACCCTGTACCCCG
CTGACGGCGGCCTGGAAGGCAGAGCCGACATGGCCCTGAAGCTCGTGGGCGGGGGCCACCTGATCTGCAA
CTTGAAGACCACATACAGATCCAAGAAACCCGCTAAGAACCTCAAGATGCCCGGCGTCTACTATGTGGAC
AGAAGACTGGAAAGAATCAAGGAGGCCGACAAAGAGACCTACGTCGAGCAGCACGAGGTGGCTGTGGCCA
GATACTGCGACCTCCCTAGCAAACTGGGGCACAGATGAGAATTCGTCGACAATCAACCTCTGGATTACAA
AATTTGTGAAAGATTGACTGGTATTCTTAACTATGTTGCTCCTTTTACGCTATGTGGATACGCTGCTTTA
ATGCCTTTGTATCATGCTATTGCTTCCCGTATGGCTTTCATTTTCTCCTCCTTGTATAAATCCTGGTTGC
TGTCTCTTTATGAGGAGTTGTGGCCCGTTGTCAGGCAACGTGGCGTGGTGTGCACTGTGTTTGCTGACGC
AACCCCCACTGGTTGGGGCATTGCCACCACCTGTCAGCTCCTTTCCGGGACTTTCGCTTTCCCCCTCCCT
ATTGCCACGGCGGAACTCATCGCCGCCTGCCTTGCCCGCTGCTGGACAGGGGCTCGGCTGTTGGGCACTG
ACAATTCCGTGGTGTTGTCGGGGAAATCATCGTCCTTTCCTTGGCTGCTCGCCTGTGTTGCCACCTGGAT
TCTGCGCGGGACGTCCTTCTGCTACGTCCCTTCGGCCCTCAATCCAGCGGACCTTCCTTCCCGCGGCCTG
CTGCCGGCTCTGCGGCCTCTTCCGCGTCTTCGCCTTCGCCCTCAGACGAGTCGGATCTCCCTTTGGGCCG
CCTCCCCGCCTGGTACCTTTAAGACCAATGACTTACAAGGCAGCTGTAGATCTTAGCCACTTTTTAAAAG
AAAAGGGGGGACTGGAAGGGCTAATTCACTCCCAACGAAGATAAGATCTGCTTTTTGCTTGTACTGGGTC
TCTCTGGTTAGACCAGATCTGAGCCTGGGAGCTCTCTGGCTAACTAGGGAACCCACTGCTTAAGCCTCAA
TAAAGCTTGCCTTGAGTGCTTCAAGTAGTGTGTGCCCGTCTGTTGTGTGACTCTGGTAACTAGAGATCCC
TCAGACCCTTTTAGTCAGTGTGGAAAATCTCTAGCAGTAGTAGTTCATGTCATCTTATTATTCAGTATTT
ATAACTTGCAAAGAAATGAATATCAGAGAGTGAGAGGAACTTGTTTATTGCAGCTTATAATGGTTACAAA
TAAAGCAATAGCATCACAAATTTCACAAATAAAGCATTTTTTTCACTGCATTCTAGTTGTGGTTTGTCCA
AACTCATCAATGTATCTTATCATGTCTGGCTCTAGCTATCCCGCCCCTAACTCCGCCCATCCCGCCCCTA
ACTCCGCCCAGTTCCGCCCATTCTCCGCCCCATGGCTGACTAATTTTTTTTATTTATGCAGAGGCCGAGG
CCGCCTCGGCCTCTGAGCTATTCCAGAAGTAGTGAGGAGGCTTTTTTGGAGGCCTAGACTTTTGCAGAGA
CCAAATTCGTAATCATGTCATAGCTGTTTCCTGTGTGAAATTGTTATCCGCTCACAATTCCACACAACAT
ACGAGCCGGAAGCATAAAGTGTAAAGCCTGGGGTGCCTAATGAGTGAGCTAACTCACATTAATTGCGTTG
CGCTCACTGCCCGCTTTCCAGTCGGGAAACCTGTCGTGCCAGCTGCATTAATGAATCGGCCAACGCGCGG
GGAGAGGCGGTTTGCGTATTGGGCGCTCTTCCGCTTCCTCGCTCACTGACTCGCTGCGCTCGGTCGTTCG
GCTGCGGCGAGCGGTATCAGCTCACTCAAAGGCGGTAATACGGTTATCCACAGAATCAGGGGATAACGCA
GGAAAGAACATGTGAGCAAAAGGCCAGCAAAAGGCCAGGAACCGTAAAAAGGCCGCGTTGCTGGCGTTTT
TCCATAGGCTCCGCCCCCCTGACGAGCATCACAAAAATCGACGCTCAAGTCAGAGGTGGCGAAACCCGAC
AGGACTATAAAGATACCAGGCGTTTCCCCCTGGAAGCTCCCTCGTGCGCTCTCCTGTTCCGACCCTGCCG
CTTACCGGATACCTGTCCGCCTTTCTCCCTTCGGGAAGCGTGGCGCTTTCTCATAGCTCACGCTGTAGGT
ATCTCAGTTCGGTGTAGGTCGTTCGCTCCAAGCTGGGCTGTGTGCACGAACCCCCCGTTCAGCCCGACCG
CTGCGCCTTATCCGGTAACTATCGTCTTGAGTCCAACCCGGTAAGACACGACTTATCGCCACTGGCAGCA
GCCACTGGTAACAGGATTAGCAGAGCGAGGTATGTAGGCGGTGCTACAGAGTTCTTGAAGTGGTGGCCTA
ACTACGGCTACACTAGAAGAACAGTATTTGGTATCTGCGCTCTGCTGAAGCCAGTTACCTTCGGAAAAAG
AGTTGGTAGCTCTTGATCCGGCAAACAAACCACCGCTGGTAGCGGTGGTTTTTTTGTTTGCAAGCAGCAG
ATTACGCGCAGAAAAAAAGGATCTCAAGAAGATCCTTTGATCTTTTCTACGGGGTCTGACGCTCAGTGGA
ACGAAAACTCACGTTAAGGGATTTTGGTCATGAGATTATCAAAAAGGATCTTCACCTAGATCCTTTTAAA
TTAAAAATGAAGTTTTAAATCAATCTAAAGTATATATGAGTAAACTTGGTCTGACAGTTACCAATGCTTA
ATCAGTGAGGCACCTATCTCAGCGATCTGTCTATTTCGTTCATCCATAGTTGCCTGACTCCCCGTCGTGT
AGATAACTACGATACGGGAGGGCTTACCATCTGGCCCCAGTGCTGCAATGATACCGCGAGACCCACGCTC
ACCGGCTCCAGATTTATCAGCAATAAACCAGCCAGCCGGAAGGGCCGAGCGCAGAAGTGGTCCTGCAACT
TTATCCGCCTCCATCCAGTCTATTAATTGTTGCCGGGAAGCTAGAGTAAGTAGTTCGCCAGTTAATAGTT
TGCGCAACGTTGTTGCCATTGCTACAGGCATCGTGGTGTCACGCTCGTCGTTTGGTATGGCTTCATTCAG
CTCCGGTTCCCAACGATCAAGGCGAGTTACATGATCCCCCATGTTGTGCAAAAAAGCGGTTAGCTCCTTC
GGTCCTCCGATCGTTGTCAGAAGTAAGTTGGCCGCAGTGTTATCACTCATGGTTATGGCAGCACTGCATA
ATTCTCTTACTGTCATGCCATCCGTAAGATGCTTTTCTGTGACTGGTGAGTACTCAACCAAGTCATTCTG
AGAATAGTGTATGCGGCGACCGAGTTGCTCTTGCCCGGCGTCAATACGGGATAATACCGCGCCACATAGC
AGAACTTTAAAAGTGCTCATCATTGGAAAACGTTCTTCGGGGCGAAAACTCTCAAGGATCTTACCGCTGT
TGAGATCCAGTTCGATGTAACCCACTCGTGCACCCAACTGATCTTCAGCATCTTTTACTTTCACCAGCGT
TTCTGGGTGAGCAAAAACAGGAAGGCAAAATGCCGCAAAAAAGGGAATAAGGGCGACACGGAAATGTTGA
ATACTCATACTCTTCCTTTTTCAATATTATTGAAGCATTTATCAGGGTTATTGTCTCATGAGCGGATACA
TATTTGAATGTATTTAGAAAAATAAACAAATAGGGGTTCCGCGCACATTTCCCCGAAAAGTGCCACCTGA
CGTCTAAGAAACCATTATTATCATGACATTAACCTATAAAAATAGGCGTATCACGAGGCCCTTTCGTCTC
GCGCGTTTCGGTGATGACGGTGAAAACCTCTGACACATGCAGCTCCCGGAGACGGTCACAGCTTGTCTGT
AAGCGGATGCCGGGAGCAGACAAGCCCGTCAGGGCGCGTCAGCGGGTGTTGGCGGGTGTCGGGGCTGGCT
TAACTATGCGGCATCAGAGCAGATTGTACTGAGAGTGCACCATATGCGGTGTGAAATACCGCACAGATGC
GTAAGGAGAAAATACCGCATCAGGCGCCATTCGCCATTCAGGCTGCGCAACTGTTGGGAAGGGCGATCGG
TGCGGGCCTCTTCGCTATTACGCCAGCTGGCGAAAGGGGGATGTGCTGCAAGGCGATTAAGTTGGGTAAC
GCCAGGGTTTTCCCAGTCACGACGTTGTAAAACGACGGCCAGTGCCAAGCTGACGCGTGTAGTCTTATGC
AATACTCTTGTAGTCTTGCAACATGGTAACGATGAGTTAGCAACATGCCTTACAAGGAGAGAAAAAGCAC
CGTGCATGCCGATTGGTGGAAGTAAGGTGGTACGATCGTGCCTTATTAGGAAGGCAACAGACGGGTCTGA
CATGGATTGGACGAACCACTGAATTGCCGCATTGCAGAGATATTGTATTTAAGTGCCTAGCTCGATACAT
AAAC
